>Addgene plasmid #97358 | UKNP1.2.3 | depositor full sequence | sequence record 179045 | UKNP1.2.3 sequence 7248 bps
GACGGATCGGGAGATCTCCCGATCCCCTATGGTCGACTCTCAGTACAATCTGCTCTGATGCCGCATAGTT
AAGCCAGTATCTGCTCCCTGCTTGTGTGTTGGAGGTCGCTGAGTAGTGCGCGAGCAAAATTTAAGCTACA
ACAAGGCAAGGCTTGACCGACAATTGCATGAAGAATCTGCTTAGGGTTAGGCGTTTTGCGCTGCTTCGCG
ATGTACGGGCCAGATATACGCGTTGACATTGATTATTGACTAGTTATTAATAGTAATCAATTACGGGGTC
ATTAGTTCATAGCCCATATATGGAGTTCCGCGTTACATAACTTACGGTAAATGGCCCGCCTGGCTGACCG
CCCAACGACCCCCGCCCATTGACGTCAATAATGACGTATGTTCCCATAGTAACGCCAATAGGGACTTTCC
ATTGACGTCAATGGGTGGACTATTTACGGTAAACTGCCCACTTGGCAGTACATCAAGTGTATCATATGCC
AAGTACGCCCCCTATTGACGTCAATGACGGTAAATGGCCCGCCTGGCATTATGCCCAGTACATGACCTTA
TGGGACTTTCCTACTTGGCAGTACATCTACGTATTAGTCATCGCTATTACCATGGTGATGCGGTTTTGGC
AGTACATCAATGGGCGTGGATAGCGGTTTGACTCACGGGGATTTCCAAGTCTCCACCCCATTGACGTCAA
TGGGAGTTTGTTTTGGCACCAAAATCAACGGGACTTTCCAAAATGTCGTAACAACTCCGCCCCATTGACG
CAAATGGGCGGTAGGCGTGTACGGTGGGAGGTCTATATAAGCAGAGCTCTCTGGCTAACTAGAGAACCCA
CTGCTTACTGGCTTATCGAAATTAATACGACTCACTATAGGGAGACCCAAGCTGGCTAGTTAAGCTTGGT
ACCGAGCTCGGATCCAGTACCCTTCACCATGGGTTCCTCTTTTTCTATCTTCCTTCTAGCCCTTCTCTCT
TGCCTGACCGTGCCCGCGTCAGCCTACCAAGTACGCAACTCCTCGGGCCTCTACCACGTCACCAATGATT
GCCCTAACTCGAGTATTGTGTACGAGACGGCCGATACCATTCTACACTCTCCGGGGTGTGTCCCTTGCGT
TCGCGAGGGTAACAACTCGAGGTGTTGGGTGGCGGTGGCCCCCACAGTCGCCACCAGGGACGGCAAACTC
CCCACAACGCAGCTTCGACGTCATATTGATCTGCTTGTCGGGAGCGCCACCCTTTGCTCGGCCCTCTATG
TGGGGGACTTGTGCGGGTCTGTCTTTCTCGTCGGCCAACTGTTCACCTTCTCCCCCAGGCGCCACTGGAC
AACGCAAGACTGCAACTGCTCTATCTACCCCGGCCATATAACGGGTCACCGCATGGCATGGGATATGATG
ATGAACTGGTCCCCTACAACAGCGCTGGTAGTAGCTCAGCTGCTCAGGGTCCCGCAAGCCATCGTGGATA
TGATCGCCGGTGCCCACTGGGGAGTCCTAGCGGGCATAGCGTATTTCTCCATGGTAGGGAACTGGGCGAA
GGTCCTGGTAGTGCTGTTGCTGTTCGCCGGCGTCGATGCCAACACCTTCACCACTGGGGGGAGTGCTGCC
AGGACCACGACCGGACTCGTCAGTCTTTTCAGTCCGGGCGCCAAGCAGAATATCCAGCTGATGAACACCA
ACGGCAGTTGGCACATCAATCGCACGGCCTTGAACTGTAATGCGAGCCTCGACACCGGCTGGGTGGCGGG
GCTCTTCTACCACCACAAATTCAACTCCTCGGGCTGCCCCGAGAGGATGGCCAGCTGTAAACCCCTTGCC
GATTTTGACCAGGGTTGGGGCCCTATCACCTATGCCAACGGAAGCGGCCCTGAACACCGCCCCTACTGCT
GGCACTACCCCCCAAAGCCCTGTGGTGTCGTGTCAGCGAAGACCGTGTGTGGCCCAGTGTATTGTTTCAC
TCCTAGCCCCGTGGTGGTGGGAACGACCAACGTGCTGGGCGACCCTACCTACGGCTGGGGTGATAATGAT
ACGGATGTCCTCATCCTTAATAACACCAGGCCACCGTTGGGCAATTGGTTCGGTTGCACCTGGATGAACT
CATCTGGATTTACCAAAGTGTGCGGAGCGCCTCCTTGTGTCATCGGAGGGGTGGGCAACAACACCTTGCA
CTGCCCCACTGACTGTTTCCGCAAGCATCCAGAAGCCACATACTCTCGGTGTGGCTCCGGTCCCTGGATC
ACGCCCAGGTGCCTGGTCCACTATCCTTATAGGCTTTGGCATTACCCTTGCACCGTCAACTACACCATGT
TCAAGGTCAGGATGTACGTGGGAGGGGTCGAGCACAGGCTGGAAGCTGCCTGCAACTGGACGCGGGGCGA
GCGTTGTGATCTGGACGACAGGGACAGGTCCGAGCTCAGCCCGCTGCTGCTGTCCACCACACAGTGGCAG
GTCCTTCCGTGCTCCTTCACGACCCTGCCAGCCTTGACCACCGGCCTCATCCACCTCCACCGGAACATCG
TGGACGTGCAATATTTGTACGGGGTGGGGTCAAGCATTGTGTCCTGGGCCATCAAGTGGGAATACGTCAT
CCTCTTGTTCCTCCTGCTTGCAGACGCGCGCATCTGCTCCTGCTTGTGGATGATGTTACTCATATCCCAA
GCGGAGGCGTAAAAGGGTCAAGACAATTCTGCAGATATCCAGCACAGTGGCGGCCGCTCGAGTCTAGAGG
GCCCGCGGTTCGAAGGTAAGCCTATCCCTAACCCTCTCCTCGGTCTCGATTCTACGCGTACCGGTCATCA
TCACCATCACCATTGAGTTTAAACCCGCTGATCAGCCTCGACTGTGCCTTCTAGTTGCCAGCCATCTGTT
GTTTGCCCCTCCCCCGTGCCTTCCTTGACCCTGGAAGGTGCCACTCCCACTGTCCTTTCCTAATAAAATG
AGGAAATTGCATCGCATTGTCTGAGTAGGTGTCATTCTATTCTGGGGGGTGGGGTGGGGCAGGACAGCAA
GGGGGAGGATTGGGAAGACAATAGCAGGCATGCTGGGGATGCGGTGGGCTCTATGGCTTCTGAGGCGGAA
AGAACCAGCTGGGGCTCTAGGGGGTATCCCC
[124 nt withheld, positions 3112-3235]
C
[32 nt withheld, positions 3237-3268]
CA
[57 nt withheld, positions 3271-3327]
A
[49 nt withheld, positions 3329-3377]
CCTTTGACGTTGGAGTCCACGTTCTTT
[37 nt withheld, positions 3405-3441]
ACCCTATCTCGGTCTATTCTTTTGATTTATAAGGGATTTTGGGGATTTCGGCCTATTGGTTAAAAAATGA
GCTGATTTAACAAAAATTTAACGCGAATTAATTCTGTGGAATGTGTGTCAGTTAGGGTGTGGAAAGTCCC
CAGGCTCCCCAGGCAGGCAGAAGTATGCAAAGCATGCATCTCAATTAGTCAGCAACCAGGTGTGGAAAGT
CCCCAGGCTCCCCAGCAGGCAGAAGTATGCAAAGCATGCATCTCAATTAGTCAGCAACCATAGTCCCGCC
CCTAACTCCGCCCATCCCGCCCCTAACTCCGCCCAGTTCCGCCCATTCTCCGCCCCATGGCTGACTAATT
TTTTTTATTTATGCAGAGGCCGAGGCCGCCTCTGCCTCTGAGCTATTCCAGAAGTAGTGAGGAGGCTTTT
TTGGAGGCCTAGGCTTTTGCAAAAAGCTCCCGGGAGCTTGTATATCCATTTTCGGATCTGATCAAGAGAC
AGGATGAGGATCGTTTCGCATGATTGAACAAGATGGATTGCACGCAGGTTCTCCGGCCGCTTGGGTGGAG
AGGCTATTCGGCTATGACTGGGCACAACAGACAATCGGCTGCTCTGATGCCGCCGTGTTCCGGCTGTCAG
CGCAGGGGCGCCCGGTTCTTTTTGTCAAGACCGACCTGTCCGGTGCCCTGAATGAACTGCAGGACGAGGC
AGCGCGGCTATCGTGGCTGGCCACGACGGGCGTTCCTTGCGCAGCTGTGCTCGACGTTGTCACTGAAGCG
GGAAGGGACTGGCTGCTATTGGGCGAAGTGCCGGGGCAGGATCTCCTGTCATCTCACCTTGCTCCTGCCG
AGAAAGTATCCATCATGGCTGATGCAATGCGGCGGCTGCATACGCTTGATCCGGCTACCTGCCCATTCGA
CCACCAAGCGAAACATCGCATCGAGCGAGCACGTACTCGGATGGAAGCCGGTCTTGTCGATCAGGATGAT
CTGGACGAAGAGCATCAGGGGCTCGCGCCAGCCGAACTGTTCGCCAGGCTCAAGGCGCGCATGCCCGACG
GCGAGGATCTCGTCGTGACCCATGGCGATGCCTGCTTGCCGAATATCATGGTGGAAAATGGCCGCTTTTC
TGGATTCATCGACTGTGGCCGGCTGGGTGTGGCGGACCGCTATCAGGACATAGCGTTGGCTACCCGTGAT
ATTGCTGAAGAGCTTGGCGGCGAATGGGCTGACCGCTTCCTCGTGCTTTACGGTATCGCCGCTCCCGATT
CGCAGCGCATCGCCTTCTATCGCCTTCTTGACGAGTTCTTCTGAGCGGGACTCTGGGGTTCGCGAAATGA
CCGACCAAGCGACGCCCAACCTGCCATCACGAGATTTCGATTCCACCGCCGCCTTCTATGAAAGGTTGGG
CTTCGGAATCGTTTTCCGGGACGCCGGCTGGATGATCCTCCAGCGCGGGGATCTCATGCTGGAGTTCTTC
GCCCACCCCAACTTGTTTATTGCAGCTTATAATGGTTACAAATAAAGCAATAGCATCACAAATTTCACAA
ATAAAGCATTTTTTTCACTGCATTCTAGTTGTGGTTTGTCCAAACTCATCAATGTATCTTATCATGTCTG
TATACCGTCGACCTCTAGCTAGAGCTTGGCGTAATCATGGTCATAGCTGTTTCCTGTGTGAAATTGTTAT
CCGCTCACAATTCCACACAACATACGAGCCGGAAGCATAAAGTGTAAAGCCTGGGGTGCCTAATGAGTGA
GCTAACTCACATTAATTGCGTTGCGCTCACTGCCCGCTTTCCAGTCGGGAAACCTGTCGTGCCAGCTGCA
TTAATGAATCGGCCAACGCGCGGGGAGAGGCGGTTTGCGTATTGGGCGCTCTTCCGCTTCCTCGCTCACT
GACTCGCTGCGCTCGGTCGTTCGGCTGCGGCGAGCGGTATCAGCTCACTCAAAGGCGGTAATACGGTTAT
CCACAGAATCAGGGGATAACGCAGGAAAGAACATGTGAGCAAAAGGCCAGCAAAAGGCCAGGAACCGTAA
AAAGGCCGCGTTGCTGGCGTTTTTCCATAGGCTCCGCCCCCCTGACGAGCATCACAAAAATCGACGCTCA
AGTCAGAGGTGGCGAAACCCGACAGGACTATAAAGATACCAGGCGTTTCCCCCTGGAAGCTCCCTCGTGC
GCTCTCCTGTTCCGACCCTGCCGCTTACCGGATACCTGTCCGCCTTTCTCCCTTCGGGAAGCGTGGCGCT
TTCTCAATGCTCACGCTGTAGGTATCTCAGTTCGGTGTAGGTCGTTCGCTCCAAGCTGGGCTGTGTGCAC
GAACCCCCCGTTCAGCCCGACCGCTGCGCCTTATCCGGTAACTATCGTCTTGAGTCCAACCCGGTAAGAC
ACGACTTATCGCCACTGGCAGCAGCCACTGGTAACAGGATTAGCAGAGCGAGGTATGTAGGCGGTGCTAC
AGAGTTCTTGAAGTGGTGGCCTAACTACGGCTACACTAGAAGGACAGTATTTGGTATCTGCGCTCTGCTG
AAGCCAGTTACCTTCGGAAAAAGAGTTGGTAGCTCTTGATCCGGCAAACAAACCACCGCTGGTAGCGGTG
GTTTTTTTGTTTGCAAGCAGCAGATTACGCGCAGAAAAAAAGGATCTCAAGAAGATCCTTTGATCTTTTC
TACGGGGTCTGACGCTCAGTGGAACGAAAACTCACGTTAAGGGATTTTGGTCATGAGATTATCAAAAAGG
ATCTTCACCTAGATCCTTTTAAATTAAAAATGAAGTTTTAAATCAATCTAAAGTATATATGAGTAAACTT
GGTCTGACAGTTACCAATGCTTAATCAGTGAGGCACCTATCTCAGCGATCTGTCTATTTCGTTCATCCAT
AGTTGCCTGACTCCCCGTCGTGTAGATAACTACGATACGGGAGGGCTTACCATCTGGCCCCAGTGCTGCA
ATGATACCGCGAGACCCACGCTCACCGGCTCCAGATTTATCAGCAATAAACCAGCCAGCCGGAAGGGCCG
AGCGCAGAAGTGGTCCTGCAACTTTATCCGCCTCCATCCAGTCTATTAATTGTTGCCGGGAAGCTAGAGT
AAGTAGTTCGCCAGTTAATAGTTTGCGCAACGTTGTTGCCATTGCTACAGGCATCGTGGTGTCACGCTCG
TCGTTTGGTATGGCTTCATTCAGCTCCGGTTCCCAACGATCAAGGCGAGTTACATGATCCCCCATGTTGT
GCAAAAAAGCGGTTAGCTCCTTCGGTCCTCCGATCGTTGTCAGAAGTAAGTTGGCCGCAGTGTTATCACT
CATGGTTATGGCAGCACTGCATAATTCTCTTACTGTCATGCCATCCGTAAGATGCTTTTCTGTGACTGGT
GAGTACTCAACCAAGTCATTCTGAGAATAGTGTATGCGGCGACCGAGTTGCTCTTGCCCGGCGTCAATAC
GGGATAATACCGCGCCACATAGCAGAACTTTAAAAGTGCTCATCATTGGAAAACGTTCTTCGGGGCGAAA
ACTCTCAAGGATCTTACCGCTGTTGAGATCCAGTTCGATGTAACCCACTCGTGCACCCAACTGATCTTCA
GCATCTTTTACTTTCACCAGCGTTTCTGGGTGAGCAAAAACAGGAAGGCAAAATGCCGCAAAAAAGGGAA
TAAGGGCGACACGGAAATGTTGAATACTCATACTCTTCCTTTTTCAATATTATTGAAGCATTTATCAGGG
TTATTGTCTCATGAGCGGATACATATTTGAATGTATTTAGAAAAATAAACAAATAGGGGTTCCGCGCACA
TTTCCCCGAAAAGTGCCACCTGACGTC
Features (pLannotate 1.2.2; 21 found; start..end, strand, type, name):
     36..80      -  misc_feature   bom (fragment): basis of mobility region from pBR322
    235..614     +  enhancer       CMV enhancer: human cytomegalovirus immediate early enhancer
    615..818     +  promoter       CMV promoter: human cytomegalovirus (CMV) immediate early promoter
    814..847     +  LTR            5' LTR (truncated) (fragment): truncated 5' long terminal repeat (LTR) from HIV-1
    863..881     +  promoter       T7 promoter: promoter for bacteriophage T7 RNA polymerase
    942..2669    +  CDS            POLG_HCVGL (fragment): Experimental evidence at protein level: Swiss-Prot protein existence level 1. [Protease NS2]: Cysteine protease required for the proteolytic auto-cleavage between the non-structural proteins NS2 and NS3 (By similarity). The N-terminus of NS3 is required for the function of NS2 protease (active region NS2-3) (By similarity). Promotes the initiation of viral particle assembly by mediating the interaction between structural and non-structural proteins (By similarity). From Hepatitis C virus (isolate Glasgow) (HCV).
   2745..2786    +  CDS            V5 tag: epitope tag from simian virus 5
   2842..3066    +  polyA_signal   bGH poly(A) signal: bovine growth hormone polyadenylation signal
   3070..3091    +  promoter       SV40 promoter (fragment): SV40 enhancer and early promoter
   3112..3540    +  rep_origin     f1 ori (sequence partly withheld): f1 bacteriophage origin of replication; arrow indicates direction of (+) strand synthesis
   3554..3884    +  promoter       SV40 promoter: SV40 enhancer and early promoter
   3951..4742    +  CDS            neo: KKA2_KLEPN - Also known as kan, nptII. Experimental evidence at protein level: Swiss-Prot protein existence level 1. Resistance to kanamycin, neomycin, paromomycin, ribostamycin, butirosin and gentamicin B. From Klebsiella pneumoniae.
   4768..4926    +  CDS            ble (fragment): BLE_KLEPN - Experimental evidence at protein level: Swiss-Prot protein existence level 1. Binding protein with a strong affinity to the bleomycin family of antibiotics. Binds to CL990; an antimitotic-antibiotic compound. From Klebsiella pneumoniae.
   4921..5042    +  polyA_signal   SV40 poly(A) signal: SV40 polyadenylation signal
   5115..5131    -  protein_bind   lac operator: The lac repressor binds to the lac operator to inhibit transcription in E. coli. This inhibition can be relieved by adding lactose or isopropyl-β-D-thiogalactopyranoside (IPTG). lac repressor encoded by lacI
   5139..5169    -  promoter       lac promoter: promoter for the E. coli lac operon
   5184..5205    -  protein_bind   CAP binding site: CAP binding activates transcription in the presence of cAMP. E. coli catabolite activator protein
   5218..5310    -  CDS            lacI (fragment): lac repressor; lacI; The lac repressor binds to the lac operator to inhibit transcription in E. coli. This inhibition can be relieved by adding lactose or isopropyl-β-D-thiogalactopyranoside (IPTG).
   5493..6081    -  rep_origin     ori: high-copy-number ColE1/pMB1/pBR322/pUC origin of replication
   6252..7112    -  CDS            AmpR: β-lactamase; bla; confers resistance to ampicillin, carbenicillin, and related antibiotics
   7113..7217    -  promoter       AmpR promoter: bla
