>Addgene plasmid #97358 | UKNP1.2.3 | addgene full sequence | sequence record 189631 | Addgene NGS Result
CGTCGACGGATCGGGAGATCTCCCGATCCCCTATGGTGCACTCTCAGTACAATCTGCTCTGATGCCGCAT
AGTTAAGCCAGTATCTGCTCCCTGCTTGTGTGTTGGAGGTCGCTGAGTAGTGCGCGAGCAAAATTTAAGC
TACAACAAGGCAAGGCTTGACCGACAATTGCATGAAGAATCTGCTTAGGGTTAGGCGTTTTGCGCTGCTT
CGCGATGTACGGGCCAGATATACGCGTTGACATTGATTATTGACTAGTTATTAATAGTAATCAATTACGG
GGTCATTAGTTCATAGCCCATATATGGAGTTCCGCGTTACATAACTTACGGTAAATGGCCCGCCTGGCTG
ACCGCCCAACGACCCCCGCCCATTGACGTCAATAATGACGTATGTTCCCATAGTAACGCCAATAGGGACT
TTCCATTGACGTCAATGGGTGGAGTATTTACGGTAAACTGCCCACTTGGCAGTACATCAAGTGTATCATA
TGCCAAGTACGCCCCCTATTGACGTCAATGACGGTAAATGGCCCGCCTGGCATTATGCCCAGTACATGAC
CTTATGGGACTTTCCTACTTGGCAGTACATCTACGTATTAGTCATCGCTATTACCATGGTGATGCGGTTT
TGGCAGTACATCAATGGGCGTGGATAGCGGTTTGACTCACGGGGATTTCCAAGTCTCCACCCCATTGACG
TCAATGGGAGTTTGTTTTGGCACCAAAATCAACGGGACTTTCCAAAATGTCGTAACAACTCCGCCCCATT
GACGCAAATGGGCGGTAGGCGTGTACGGTGGGAGGTCTATATAAGCAGAGCTCTCTGGCTAACTAGAGAA
CCCACTGCTTACTGGCTTATCGAAATTAATACGACTCACTATAGGGAGACCCAAGCTGGCTAGTTAAGCT
TGGTACCGAGCTCGGATCCAGTACCCTTCACCATGGGTTCCTCTTTTTCTATCTTCCTTCTAGCCCTTCT
CTCTTGCCTGACCGTGCCCGCGTCAGCCTACCAAGTACGCAACTCCTCGGGCCTCTACCACGTCACCAAT
GATTGCCCTAACTCGAGTATTGTGTACGAGACGGCCGATACCATTCTACACTCTCCGGGGTGTGTCCCTT
GCGTTCGCGAGGGTAACAACTCGAGGTGTTGGGTGGCGGTGGCCCCCACAGTCGCCACCAGGGACGGCAA
ACTCCCCACAACGCAGCTTCGACGTCATATTGATCTGCTTGTCGGGAGCGCCACCCTTTGCTCGGCCCTC
TATGTGGGGGACTTGTGCGGGTCTGTCTTTCTCGTCGGCCAACTGTTCACCTTCTCCCCCAGGCGCCACT
GGACAACGCAAGACTGCAACTGCTCTATCTACCCCGGCCATATAACGGGTCACCGCATGGCATGGGATAT
GATGATGAACTGGTCCCCTACAACAGCGCTGGTAGTAGCTCAGCTGCTCAGGGTCCCGCAAGCCATCGTG
GATATGATCGCCGGTGCCCACTGGGGAGTCCTAGCGGGCATAGCGTATTTCTCCATGGTAGGGAACTGGG
CGAAGGTCCTGGTAGTGCTGTTGCTGTTCGCCGGCGTCGATGCCAACACCTTCACCACTGGGGGGAGTGC
TGCCAGGACCACGACCGGACTCGTCAGTCTTTTCAGTCCGGGCGCCAAGCAGAATATCCAGCTGATGAAC
ACCAACGGCAGTTGGCACATCAATCGCACGGCCTTGAACTGTAATGCGAGCCTCGACACCGGCTGGGTGG
CGGGGCTCTTCTACCACCACAAATTCAACTCCTCGGGCTGCCCCGAGAGGATGGCCAGCTGTAAACCCCT
TGCCGATTTTGACCAGGGTTGGGGCCCTATCACCTATGCCAACGGAAGCGGCCCTGAACACCGCCCCTAC
TGCTGGCACTACCCCCCAAAGCCCTGTGGTGTCGTGTCAGCGAAGACCGTGTGTGGCCCAGTGTATTGTT
TCACTCCTAGCCCCGTGGTGGTGGGAACGACCAACGTGCTGGGCGACCCTACCTACGGCTGGGGTGATAA
TGATACGGATGTCCTCATCCTTAATAACACCAGGCCACCGTTGGGCAATTGGTTCGGTTGCACCTGGATG
AACTCATCTGGATTTACCAAAGTGTGCGGAGCGCCTCCTTGTGTCATCGGAGGGGTGGGCAACAACACCT
TGCACTGCCCCACTGACTGTTTCCGCAAGCATCCAGAAGCCACATACTCTCGGTGTGGCTCCGGTCCCTG
GATCACGCCCAGGTGCCTGGTCCACTATCCTTATAGGCTTTGGCATTACCCTTGCACCGTCAACTACACC
ATGTTCAAGGTCAGGATGTACGTGGGAGGGGTCGAGCACAGGCTGGAAGCTGCCTGCAACTGGACGCGGG
GCGAGCGTTGTGATCTGGACGACAGGGACAGGTCCGAGCTCAGCCCGCTGCTGCTGTCCACCACACAGTG
GCAGGTCCTTCCGTGCTCCTTCACGACCCTGCCAGCCTTGACCACCGGCCTCATCCACCTCCACCGGAAC
ATCGTGGACGTGCAATATTTGTACGGGGTGGGGTCAAGCATTGTGTCCTGGGCCATCAAGTGGGAATACG
TCATCCTCTTGTTCCTCCTGCTTGCAGACGCGCGCATCTGCTCCTGCTTGTGGATGATGTTACTCATATC
CCAAGCGGAGGCGTAAAAGGGTCAAGACAATTCTGCAGATATCCAGCACAGTGGCGGCCGCTCGAGTCTA
GAGGGCCCGCGGTTCGAAGGTAAGCCTATCCCTAACCCTCTCCTCGGTCTCGATTCTACGCGTACCGGTC
ATCATCACCATCACCATTGAGTTTAAACCCGCTGATCAGCCTCGACTGTGCCTTCTAGTTGCCAGCCATC
TGTTGTTTGCCCCTCCCCCGTGCCTTCCTTGACCCTGGAAGGTGCCACTCCCACTGTCCTTTCCTAATAA
AATGAGGAAATTGCATCGCATTGTCTGAGTAGGTGTCATTCTATTCTGGGGGGTGGGGTGGGGCAGGACA
GCAAGGGGGAGGATTGGGAAGACAATAGCAGGCATGCTGGGGATGCGGTGGGCTCTATGGCTTCTGAGGC
GGAAAGAACCAGCTGGGGCTCTAGGGGGTATCCCC
[124 nt withheld, positions 3116-3239]
C
[91 nt withheld, positions 3241-3331]
A
[49 nt withheld, positions 3333-3381]
CCTTTGACGTTGGAGTCCACGTTCTTT
[37 nt withheld, positions 3409-3445]
ACCCTATCTCGGTCTATTCTTTTGATTTATAAGGGATTTTGCCGATTTCGGCCTATTGGTTAAAAAATGA
GCTGATTTAACAAAAATTTAACGCGAATTAATTCTGTGGAATGTGTGTCAGTTAGGGTGTGGAAAGTCCC
CAGGCTCCCCAGCAGGCAGAAGTATGCAAAGCATGCATCTCAATTAGTCAGCAACCAGGTGTGGAAAGTC
CCCAGGCTCCCCAGCAGGCAGAAGTATGCAAAGCATGCATCTCAATTAGTCAGCAACCATAGTCCCGCCC
CTAACTCCGCCCATCCCGCCCCTAACTCCGCCCAGTTCCGCCCATTCTCCGCCCCATGGCTGACTAATTT
TTTTTATTTATGCAGAGGCCGAGGCCGCCTCTGCCTCTGAGCTATTCCAGAAGTAGTGAGGAGGCTTTTT
TGGAGGCCTAGGCTTTTGCAAAAAGCTCCCGGGAGCTTGTATATCCATTTTCGGATCTGATCAAGAGACA
GGATGAGGATCGTTTCGCATGATTGAACAAGATGGATTGCACGCAGGTTCTCCGGCCGCTTGGGTGGAGA
GGCTATTCGGCTATGACTGGGCACAACAGACAATCGGCTGCTCTGATGCCGCCGTGTTCCGGCTGTCAGC
GCAGGGGCGCCCGGTTCTTTTTGTCAAGACCGACCTGTCCGGTGCCCTGAATGAACTGCAGGACGAGGCA
GCGCGGCTATCGTGGCTGGCCACGACGGGCGTTCCTTGCGCAGCTGTGCTCGACGTTGTCACTGAAGCGG
GAAGGGACTGGCTGCTATTGGGCGAAGTGCCGGGGCAGGATCTCCTGTCATCTCACCTTGCTCCTGCCGA
GAAAGTATCCATCATGGCTGATGCAATGCGGCGGCTGCATACGCTTGATCCGGCTACCTGCCCATTCGAC
CACCAAGCGAAACATCGCATCGAGCGAGCACGTACTCGGATGGAAGCCGGTCTTGTCGATCAGGATGATC
TGGACGAAGAGCATCAGGGGCTCGCGCCAGCCGAACTGTTCGCCAGGCTCAAGGCGCGCATGCCCGACGG
CGAGGATCTCGTCGTGACCCATGGCGATGCCTGCTTGCCGAATATCATGGTGGAAAATGGCCGCTTTTCT
GGATTCATCGACTGTGGCCGGCTGGGTGTGGCGGACCGCTATCAGGACATAGCGTTGGCTACCCGTGATA
TTGCTGAAGAGCTTGGCGGCGAATGGGCTGACCGCTTCCTCGTGCTTTACGGTATCGCCGCTCCCGATTC
GCAGCGCATCGCCTTCTATCGCCTTCTTGACGAGTTCTTCTGAGCGGGACTCTGGGGTTCGCGAAATGAC
CGACCAAGCGACGCCCAACCTGCCATCACGAGATTTCGATTCCACCGCCGCCTTCTATGAAAGGTTGGGC
TTCGGAATCGTTTTCCGGGACGCCGGCTGGATGATCCTCCAGCGCGGGGATCTCATGCTGGAGTTCTTCG
CCCACCCCAACTTGTTTATTGCAGCTTATAATGGTTACAAATAAAGCAATAGCATCACAAATTTCACAAA
TAAAGCATTTTTTTCACTGCATTCTAGTTGTGGTTTGTCCAAACTCATCAATGTATCTTATCATGTCTGT
ATACCGTCGACCTCTAGCTAGAGCTTGGCGTAATCATGGTCATAGCTGTTTCCTGTGTGAAATTGTTATC
CGCTCACAATTCCACACAACATACGAGCCGGAAGCATAAAGTGTAAAGCCTGGGGTGCCTAATGAGTGAG
CTAACTCACATTAATTGCGTTGCGCTCACTGCCCGCTTTCCAGTCGGGAAACCTGTCGTGCCAGCTGCAT
TAATGAATCGGCCAACGCGCGGGGAGAGGCGGTTTGCGTATTGGGCGCTCTTCCGCTTCCTCGCTCACTG
ACTCGCTGCGCTCGGTCGTTCGGCTGCGGCGAGCGGTATCAGCTCACTCAAAGGCGGTAATACGGTTATC
CACAGAATCAGGGGATAACGCAGGAAAGAACATGTGAGCAAAAGGCCAGCAAAAGGCCAGGAACCGTAAA
AAGGCCGCGTTGCTGGCGTTTTTCCATAGGCTCCGCCCCCCTGACGAGCATCACAAAAATCGACGCTCAA
GTCAGAGGTGGCGAAACCCGACAGGACTATAAAGATACCAGGCGTTTCCCCCTGGAAGCTCCCTCGTGCG
CTCTCCTGTTCCGACCCTGCCGCTTACCGGATACCTGTCCGCCTTTCTCCCTTCGGGAAGCGTGGCGCTT
TCTCATAGCTCACGCTGTAGGTATCTCAGTTCGGTGTAGGTCGTTCGCTCCAAGCTGGGCTGTGTGCACG
AACCCCCCGTTCAGCCCGACCGCTGCGCCTTATCCGGTAACTATCGTCTTGAGTCCAACCCGGTAAGACA
CGACTTATCGCCACTGGCAGCAGCCACTGGTAACAGGATTAGCAGAGCGAGGTATGTAGGCGGTGCTACA
GAGTTCTTGAAGTGGTGGCCTAACTACGGCTACACTAGAAGAACAGTATTTGGTATCTGCGCTCTGCTGA
AGCCAGTTACCTTCGGAAAAAGAGTTGGTAGCTCTTGATCCGGCAAACAAACCACCGCTGGTAGCGGTGG
TTTTTTTGTTTGCAAGCAGCAGATTACGCGCAGAAAAAAAGGATCTCAAGAAGATCCTTTGATCTTTTCT
ACGGGGTCTGACGCTCAGTGGAACGAAAACTCACGTTAAGGGATTTTGGTCATGAGATTATCAAAAAGGA
TCTTCACCTAGATCCTTTTAAATTAAAAATGAAGTTTTAAATCAATCTAAAGTATATATGAGTAAACTTG
GTCTGACAGTTACCAATGCTTAATCAGTGAGGCACCTATCTCAGCGATCTGTCTATTTCGTTCATCCATA
GTTGCCTGACTCCCCGTCGTGTAGATAACTACGATACGGGAGGGCTTACCATCTGGCCCCAGTGCTGCAA
TGATACCGCGAGACCCACGCTCACCGGCTCCAGATTTATCAGCAATAAACCAGCCAGCCGGAAGGGCCGA
GCGCAGAAGTGGTCCTGCAACTTTATCCGCCTCCATCCAGTCTATTAATTGTTGCCGGGAAGCTAGAGTA
AGTAGTTCGCCAGTTAATAGTTTGCGCAACGTTGTTGCCATTGCTACAGGCATCGTGGTGTCACGCTCGT
CGTTTGGTATGGCTTCATTCAGCTCCGGTTCCCAACGATCAAGGCGAGTTACATGATCCCCCATGTTGTG
CAAAAAAGCGGTTAGCTCCTTCGGTCCTCCGATCGTTGTCAGAAGTAAGTTGGCCGCAGTGTTATCACTC
ATGGTTATGGCAGCACTGCATAATTCTCTTACTGTCATGCCATCCGTAAGATGCTTTTCTGTGACTGGTG
AGTACTCAACCAAGTCATTCTGAGAATAGTGTATGCGGCGACCGAGTTGCTCTTGCCCGGCGTCAATACG
GGATAATACCGCGCCACATAGCAGAACTTTAAAAGTGCTCATCATTGGAAAACGTTCTTCGGGGCGAAAA
CTCTCAAGGATCTTACCGCTGTTGAGATCCAGTTCGATGTAACCCACTCGTGCACCCAACTGATCTTCAG
CATCTTTTACTTTCACCAGCGTTTCTGGGTGAGCAAAAACAGGAAGGCAAAATGCCGCAAAAAAGGGAAT
AAGGGCGACACGGAAATGTTGAATACTCATACTCTTCCTTTTTCAATATTATTGAAGCATTTATCAGGGT
TATTGTCTCATGAGCGGATACATATTTGAATGTATTTAGAAAAATAAACAAATAGGGGTTCCGCGCACAT
TTCCCCGAAAAGTGCCACCTGA
Features (pLannotate 1.2.2; 21 found; start..end, strand, type, name):
     32..84      -  misc_feature   bom (fragment): basis of mobility region from pBR322
    239..618     +  enhancer       CMV enhancer: human cytomegalovirus immediate early enhancer
    619..822     +  promoter       CMV promoter: human cytomegalovirus (CMV) immediate early promoter
    818..851     +  LTR            5' LTR (truncated) (fragment): truncated 5' long terminal repeat (LTR) from HIV-1
    867..885     +  promoter       T7 promoter: promoter for bacteriophage T7 RNA polymerase
    946..2673    +  CDS            POLG_HCVGL (fragment): Experimental evidence at protein level: Swiss-Prot protein existence level 1. [Protease NS2]: Cysteine protease required for the proteolytic auto-cleavage between the non-structural proteins NS2 and NS3 (By similarity). The N-terminus of NS3 is required for the function of NS2 protease (active region NS2-3) (By similarity). Promotes the initiation of viral particle assembly by mediating the interaction between structural and non-structural proteins (By similarity). From Hepatitis C virus (isolate Glasgow) (HCV).
   2749..2790    +  CDS            V5 tag: epitope tag from simian virus 5
   2846..3070    +  polyA_signal   bGH poly(A) signal: bovine growth hormone polyadenylation signal
   3074..3095    +  promoter       SV40 promoter (fragment): SV40 enhancer and early promoter
   3116..3544    +  rep_origin     f1 ori (sequence partly withheld): f1 bacteriophage origin of replication; arrow indicates direction of (+) strand synthesis
   3558..3887    +  promoter       SV40 promoter: SV40 enhancer and early promoter
   3954..4745    +  CDS            neo: KKA2_KLEPN - Also known as kan, nptII. Experimental evidence at protein level: Swiss-Prot protein existence level 1. Resistance to kanamycin, neomycin, paromomycin, ribostamycin, butirosin and gentamicin B. From Klebsiella pneumoniae.
   4771..4929    +  CDS            ble (fragment): BLE_KLEPN - Experimental evidence at protein level: Swiss-Prot protein existence level 1. Binding protein with a strong affinity to the bleomycin family of antibiotics. Binds to CL990; an antimitotic-antibiotic compound. From Klebsiella pneumoniae.
   4924..5045    +  polyA_signal   SV40 poly(A) signal: SV40 polyadenylation signal
   5118..5134    -  protein_bind   lac operator: The lac repressor binds to the lac operator to inhibit transcription in E. coli. This inhibition can be relieved by adding lactose or isopropyl-β-D-thiogalactopyranoside (IPTG). lac repressor encoded by lacI
   5142..5172    -  promoter       lac promoter: promoter for the E. coli lac operon
   5187..5208    -  protein_bind   CAP binding site: CAP binding activates transcription in the presence of cAMP. E. coli catabolite activator protein
   5221..5313    -  CDS            lacI (fragment): lac repressor; lacI; The lac repressor binds to the lac operator to inhibit transcription in E. coli. This inhibition can be relieved by adding lactose or isopropyl-β-D-thiogalactopyranoside (IPTG).
   5496..6084    -  rep_origin     ori: high-copy-number ColE1/pMB1/pBR322/pUC origin of replication
   6255..7115    -  CDS            AmpR: β-lactamase; bla; confers resistance to ampicillin, carbenicillin, and related antibiotics
   7116..7220    -  promoter       AmpR promoter: bla
