[The description below was written by a language model from this plasmid's Addgene catalogue record and pLannotate feature annotations shown in this document.]
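Description:
UKNP1.2.3 is a mammalian expression plasmid built on the Invitrogen pcDNA3.1 V5-His TOPO backbone. It carries the hepatitis C virus E1E2 envelope glycoprotein genes amplified from patient serum. The name follows the United Kingdom Nottingham Panel convention of genotype, patient number and clone number, so this is a genotype 1 isolate, patient 2, clone 3. The insert of about 1.7 kb was introduced by TOPO cloning. The automated annotation detects it as a fragment of the HCV polyprotein; the NS2 protease text attached to that hit is generic to the whole polyprotein entry and does not describe this insert.

Transcription in mammalian cells is driven by the human CMV immediate early enhancer and promoter and terminated by the bovine growth hormone polyadenylation signal. A T7 promoter upstream of the insert allows in vitro transcription and serves as a sequencing primer site. A V5 epitope tag from the backbone lies downstream of the insert, but the record does not state whether it is fused in frame to E2 or excluded by a stop codon. A separate SV40 promoter–neomycin resistance–SV40 poly(A) cassette allows selection of stably transfected cells. The short HIV-1 LTR, ble and lacI fragments in the table appear to be incidental backbone matches.

In bacteria the plasmid replicates from a high-copy ColE1/pUC-type origin and is selected with ampicillin through β-lactamase; an f1 origin is also present. The two sequence records (depositor and repository sequencing) differ by one nucleotide in length and show the same feature layout. The plasmid belongs to a diverse panel of patient-derived HCV glycoproteins intended for vaccine research and for assessing sensitivity or resistance to neutralising monoclonal antibodies.
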