Addgene plasmid #97358: UKNP1.2.3
Purpose: Expression of HCV E1E2 genes cloned from patient serum. United Kingdom Nottingham Panel x.xx.xx (genotype.patient number.clone number)
Depositing lab: Jonathan Ball. Depositing organization: University of Nottingham. Publication: A Diverse Panel of Hepatitis C Virus Glycoproteins for Use in Vaccine Research Reveals Extremes of Monoclonal Antibody Neutralization Resistance. Urbanowicz RA, McClure CP, Brown RJ, Tsoleridis T, Persson MA, Krey T, Irving WL, Ball JK, Tarr AW. J Virol. 2015 Dec 23;90(7):3288-301. doi: 10.1128/JVI.02700-15. PubMed 26699643.
Backbone
  Vector backbone: pcDNA3.1_V5-His_Topo
  Backbone manufacturer: Invitrogen
  Vector type: Mammalian Expression
Growth in bacteria
  Bacterial resistance: Ampicillin, 100 μg/mL
  Growth temperature: 37°C
  Growth strain: DH5alpha
  Copy number: High Copy
Gene/Insert
  Gene/Insert name: HCV E1E2 (alt name: UKNP1.2.3)
  Species: Hepatitis C virus
  Insert size (bp): 1734
  GenBank ID: KU285154.1
  Cloning method: TOPO Cloning
  Sequencing primers: 5′ T7F; 3′ bGHR
Terms and licenses: Academic/Nonprofit Terms; Industry Terms: Not Available to Industry
How to cite: UKNP1.2.3 was a gift from Jonathan Ball (Addgene plasmid # 97358 ; http://n2t.net/addgene:97358 ; RRID:Addgene_97358)
